Addgene plasmid #1709: pPD158.87
Purpose: (Empty Backbone)
Depositing lab: Andrew Fire. Depositing organization: Carnegie Institution for Science.
Backbone
  Vector backbone: Unknown
  Backbone size (bp): 5090
  Vector type: Worm Expression
Growth in bacteria
  Bacterial resistance: Ampicillin, 100 μg/mL
  Growth temperature: 37°C
  Growth strain: DH5alpha
  Copy number: High Copy
Gene/Insert
  Gene/Insert name: None
  Tag / fusion protein: sur5-10k, sur5tsa, T7p, gfpN, IVSR, gfpS65C, IVSS, IVST, gfpC, let8583', decoy
  Cloning method: Restriction Enzyme
Terms and licenses: Academic/Nonprofit Terms; Industry Terms: Not Available to Industry
Depositor comments: See Fire Lab Vector Kit Documentation 2005. Fire Lab Miniprep Number pPD158.87, Ligation number L5767.
How to cite: pPD158.87 was a gift from Andrew Fire (Addgene plasmid # 1709 ; http://n2t.net/addgene:1709 ; RRID:Addgene_1709)
