[The description below was written by a language model from this plasmid's Addgene catalogue record and pLannotate feature annotations shown in this document.]
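Description:
pPD158.87 is a 5,090 bp C. elegans (worm) expression vector from the Fire Lab Vector Kit (2005 documentation), catalogued as an empty backbone with no gene insert. The parental backbone is recorded as unknown. The feature table shows a standard E. coli plasmid framework: a high-copy ColE1/pUC-type origin and an ampicillin resistance gene (β-lactamase) under its own promoter. It also contains remnants typical of pUC/pBR322-derived vectors, namely rop and bom fragments, a lacI fragment, a CAP binding site, and the lac promoter and operator.

The catalogue lists the payload as an ordered series of modules: sur5-10k, sur5tsa, T7p, gfpN, IVSR, gfpS65C, IVSS, IVST, gfpC, let858 3' and decoy. By their names, the first two appear to be upstream and regulatory sequences from the worm gene sur-5, although the record does not define them. They are followed by a short T7 promoter element, which the annotation detects as a reverse-strand fragment just upstream of the reporter. The reporter is a GFP coding region carrying the S65C chromophore substitution and interrupted by three synthetic introns (IVS elements), a common Fire-vector design intended to improve expression in worms. The annotation software labels this roughly 860 bp region as yEGFP, which is probably a best-match call for an intron-containing GFP variant rather than its true identity. A let-858 3' region follows to supply 3' end processing signals, and the "decoy" element is listed without explanation.

The arrangement is consistent with a sur-5-driven GFP reporter or marker cassette for transgenic worms that can also serve as a scaffold for restriction-enzyme cloning. The record does not state a specific application.
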