Features (pLannotate 1.2.2; 11 found; start..end, strand, type, name):
   1112..1129    -  promoter       T7 promoter (fragment): promoter for bacteriophage T7 RNA polymerase
   1149..2012    +  CDS            yEGFP: yEGFP is a fluorescent protein published in 1997.
   2501..2536    +  CDS            rop (fragment): Rop protein, which maintains plasmids at low copy number; rop
   2638..2737    +  misc_feature   bom (fragment): basis of mobility region from pBR322
   2835..2939    +  promoter       AmpR promoter: bla
   2940..3800    +  CDS            AmpR: β-lactamase; bla; confers resistance to ampicillin, carbenicillin, and related antibiotics
   3971..4559    +  rep_origin     ori: high-copy-number ColE1/pMB1/pBR322/pUC origin of replication
   4742..4834    +  CDS            lacI (fragment): lac repressor; lacI; The lac repressor binds to the lac operator to inhibit transcription in E. coli. This inhibition can be relieved by adding lactose or isopropyl-β-D-thiogalactopyranoside (IPTG).
   4847..4868    +  protein_bind   CAP binding site: CAP binding activates transcription in the presence of cAMP. E. coli catabolite activator protein
   4883..4913    +  promoter       lac promoter: promoter for the E. coli lac operon
   4921..4937    +  protein_bind   lac operator: The lac repressor binds to the lac operator to inhibit transcription in E. coli. This inhibition can be relieved by adding lactose or isopropyl-β-D-thiogalactopyranoside (IPTG). lac repressor encoded by lacI
>Addgene plasmid #1709 | pPD158.87 | depositor full sequence | sequence record 315 | Author sequence
AAGCTTGGGCTGCAGAGTGGAGAGTGTAGTCCCTCGTCGGCTCTCTGTGTATTTCTTTCAATGCCTGTGT
CTCGGTCTATCTTTGTCTCTATCTGTTTTAAAAGTTTTTTGCAAAGTTTCAATTTCTTTTTTATTTTCTC
TTCTTTTTTTGCGCATTTATTTTTTTTAAAGAGCGCTGTTCTTCAATTGGAAAACAGTATAACGATCGAA
ATAAAAAAAAAACTTGAAATAGTATCGGAATTGAGATGGGGGCAATTGAAATTGAAGACGCAACAAAAAC
ATGTTTTTATCGTCTGAAATTATCTAAACTTTGAATCTAACGTGTCAATGGCTACTTTTACAGTAGACTT
TTTAGAGTAATGTTAAAAAGGATAATATAGGTTTTTCTTCAAACTATTTTGTCACGCCGCATATATTCTT
TTCATATTCCATTCGCAAAGTGCATGATGTAACAAAAATGAAACGTCATAATTTTTTAATCTTTCACACT
TTTTTTGCCGGCCGTTAAATCAAAATCAAATCAACTTAATCCAACACGTGCGGGCTTGCAATTTTATTAC
ACCGGTGTCCTACAGCGCCATGTTATCTTCTTTGATTAGAGATCTCTCACGCAACATTTGACATTGAAAA
TTTTGTCTCCGAATTGTTGTGTACCTACTTTGTCCCGATGTCCCAAATTTTCACTGATAACAAGAGATAT
CTCAACTGTTCTTATCACGTTGATACGTAGAACGTTTTACACTAAACCAAATTGCAGTCCCCTTCTACGA
ACCGTTTGCTAATTGTTTTGCATAGAACAGTGATCAATGTGTTGTGCTCACTAGTCAATGATGTTCGTCT
CTCATTTTTCCTACAACTTCACTGAAAAGGTTTTGAATATCTGGTGATTGTAGGCAATCACACCACAGTT
AATGGCCTGGCAAATAATGATAAGCGTGTGATAAACCTCACAAAAATACGCCTAGAAGTGGTGATATCGC
TAGTTTTGTGTCCTTTCGATTTTTTTCGTGTTGCTTTTTTCTGTGGATAAACCTTTGAACTTTACATTTT
GTTTTCAGAATAACCGCTCTAGAGGATCCTATCGATTCGCGGCCGCTGTACACCCGGGTGCCCTATAGTG
AGTCGTATTGGTACCGGTAGAAAAAATGAGTAAAGGAGAAGAACTTTTCACTGGAGTTGTCCCAATTCTT
GTTGAATTAGATGGTGATGTTAATGGGCACAAATTTTCTGTCAGTGGAGAGGGTGAAGGTGATGCAACAT
ACGGAAAACTTACCCTTAAATTTATTTGCACTACTGGAAAACTACCTGTTCCATGGGTAAGTTTAAACAT
ATATATACTAACTAACCCTGATTATTTAAATTTTCAGCCAACACTTGTCACTACTTTCTGTTATGGTGTT
CAATGCTTCTCGAGATACCCAGATCATATGAAACAGCATGACTTTTTCAAGAGTGCCATGCCCGAAGGTT
ATGTACAGGAAAGAACTATATTTTTCAAAGATGACGGGAACTACAAGACACGTAAGTTTAAACAGTTCGG
TACTAACTAACCATACATATTTAAATTTTCAGGTGCTGAAGTCAAGTTTGAAGGTGATACCCTTGTTAAT
AGAATCGAGTTAAAAGGTATTGATTTTAAAGAAGATGGAAACATTCTTGGACACAAATTGGAATACAACT
ATAACTCACACAATGTATACATCATGGCAGACAAACAAAAGAATGGAATCAAAGTTGTAAGTTTAAACAT
GATTTTACTAACTAACTAATCTGATTTAAATTTTCAGAACTTCAAAATTAGACACAACATTGAAGATGGA
AGCGTTCAACTAGCAGACCATTATCAACAAAATACTCCAATTGGCGATGGCCCTGTCCTTTTACCAGACA
ACCATTACCTGTCCACACAATCTGCCCTTTCGAAAGATCCCAACGAAAAGAGAGACCACATGGTCCTTCT
TGAGTTTGTAACAGCTGCTGGGATTACACATGGCATGGACGAACTATACAAAAGCCCACAAGCTTTGGAA
TTCGCTAGCCGGCCATACAAGTAATCCGGATGATCGACGCCAACGTCGTTGAATTTTCAAATTTTAAATA
CTGAATATTTGTTTTTTTTCCTATTATTTATTTATTCTCTTTGTGTTTTTTTTCTTGCTTTCTAAAAAAT
TAATTCAATCCAAATCTAAACATTTTTTTTTCTCTTTCCGTCTCCCAATTCGTATTCCGCTCCTCTCATC
TGAACACAATGTGCAAGTTTATTTATCTTCTCGCTTTCATTTCATTAGGACGTGGGGGGAATTGGTGGAA
GGGGGAAACACACAAAAGGATGATGGAAATGAAATAAGGACACACAATATGCAACAACATTCAATTCAGA
AATATGGAGGAAGGTTTAAAAGAAAACATAAAAATATATAGAGGAGGAAGGAAAACTAGTAAAAAATAAG
CAAAGAAATTAGGCGAACGATGAGAATTGTCCTCGCTTGGGCCCTTTCGTCTCGCGCGTTTCGGTGATGA
CGGTGAAAACCTCTGACACATGCAGCTCCCGGAGACGGTCACAGCTTGTCTGTAAGCGGATGCCGGGAGC
AGACAAGCCCGTCAGGGCGCGTCAGCGGGTGTTGGCGGGTGTCGGGGCTGGCTTAACTATGCGGCATCAG
AGCAGATTGTACTGAGAGTGCACCATATGCGGTGTGAAATACCGCACAGATGCGTAAGGAGAAAATACCG
CATCAGGCGGCCTTAAGGGCCTCGTGATACGCCTATTTTTATAGGTTAATGTCATGATAATAATGGTTTC
TTAGACGTCAGGTGGCACTTTTCGGGGAAATGTGCGCGGAACCCCTATTTGTTTATTTTTCTAAATACAT
TCAAATATGTATCCGCTCATGAGACAATAACCCTGATAAATGCTTCAATAATATTGAAAAAGGAAGAGTA
TGAGTATTCAACATTTCCGTGTCGCCCTTATTCCCTTTTTTGCGGCATTTTGCCTTCCTGTTTTTGCTCA
CCCAGAAACGCTGGTGAAAGTAAAAGATGCTGAAGATCAGTTGGGTGCACGAGTGGGTTACATCGAACTG
GATCTCAACAGCGGTAAGATCCTTGAGAGTTTTCGCCCCGAAGAACGTTTTCCAATGATGAGCACTTTTA
AAGTTCTGCTATGTGGCGCGGTATTATCCCGTATTGACGCCGGGCAAGAGCAACTCGGTCGCCGCATACA
CTATTCTCAGAATGACTTGGTTGAGTACTCACCAGTCACAGAAAAGCATCTTACGGATGGCATGACAGTA
AGAGAATTATGCAGTGCTGCCATAACCATGAGTGATAACACTGCGGCCAACTTACTTCTGACAACGATCG
GAGGACCGAAGGAGCTAACCGCTTTTTTGCACAACATGGGGGATCATGTAACTCGCCTTGATCGTTGGGA
ACCGGAGCTGAATGAAGCCATACCAAACGACGAGCGTGACACCACGATGCCTGTAGCAATGGCAACAACG
TTGCGCAAACTATTAACTGGCGAACTACTTACTCTAGCTTCCCGGCAACAATTAATAGACTGGATGGAGG
CGGATAAAGTTGCAGGACCACTTCTGCGCTCGGCCCTTCCGGCTGGCTGGTTTATTGCTGATAAATCTGG
AGCCGGTGAGCGTGGGTCTCGCGGTATCATTGCAGCACTGGGGCCAGATGGTAAGCCCTCCCGTATCGTA
GTTATCTACACGACGGGGAGTCAGGCAACTATGGATGAACGAAATAGACAGATCGCTGAGATAGGTGCCT
CACTGATTAAGCATTGGTAACTGTCAGACCAAGTTTACTCATATATACTTTAGATTGATTTAAAACTTCA
TTTTTAATTTAAAAGGATCTAGGTGAAGATCCTTTTTGATAATCTCATGACCAAAATCCCTTAACGTGAG
TTTTCGTTCCACTGAGCGTCAGACCCCGTAGAAAAGATCAAAGGATCTTCTTGAGATCCTTTTTTTCTGC
GCGTAATCTGCTGCTTGCAAACAAAAAAACCACCGCTACCAGCGGTGGTTTGTTTGCCGGATCAAGAGCT
ACCAACTCTTTTTCCGAAGGTAACTGGCTTCAGCAGAGCGCAGATACCAAATACTGTCCTTCTAGTGTAG
CCGTAGTTAGGCCACCACTTCAAGAACTCTGTAGCACCGCCTACATACCTCGCTCTGCTAATCCTGTTAC
CAGTGGCTGCTGCCAGTGGCGATAAGTCGTGTCTTACCGGGTTGGACTCAAGACGATAGTTACCGGATAA
GGCGCAGCGGTCGGGCTGAACGGGGGGTTCGTGCACACAGCCCAGCTTGGAGCGAACGACCTACACCGAA
CTGAGATACCTACAGCGTGAGCATTGAGAAAGCGCCACGCTTCCCGAAGGGAGAAAGGCGGACAGGTATC
CGGTAAGCGGCAGGGTCGGAACAGGAGAGCGCACGAGGGAGCTTCCAGGGGGAAACGCCTGGTATCTTTA
TAGTCCTGTCGGGTTTCGCCACCTCTGACTTGAGCGTCGATTTTTGTGATGCTCGTCAGGGGGGCGGAGC
CTATGGAAAAACGCCAGCAACGCGGCCTTTTTACGGTTCCTGGCCTTTTGCTGGCCTTTTGCTCACATGT
TCTTTCCTGCGTTATCCCCTGATTCTGTGGATAACCGTATTACCGCCTTTGAGTGAGCTGATACCGCTCG
CCGCAGCCGAACGACCGAGCGCAGCGAGTCAGTGAGCGAGGAAGCGGAAGAGCGCCCAATACGCAAACCG
CCTCTCCCCGCGCGTTGGCCGATTCATTAATGCAGCTGGCACGACAGGTTTCCCGACTGGAAAGCGGGCA
GTGAGCGCAACGCAATTAATGTGAGTTAGCTCACTCATTAGGCACCCCAGGCTTTACACTTTATGCTTCC
GGCTCGTATGTTGTGTGGAATTGTGAGCGGATAACAATTTCACACAGGAAACAGCTATGACCATGATTAC
GCCAAGCTGTAAGTTTAAACATGATCTTACTAACTAACTATTCTCATTTAAATTTTCAGAGCTTAAAAAT
GGCTGAAATCACTCACAACGATGGATACGCTAACAACTTGGAAATGAAAT
