>Addgene plasmid #1709 | pPD158.87 | addgene partial sequence | sequence record 16831 | 1709_m13reverse
GNGNNTTTACATGATCTTACTAACTAACTATTCTCATTTAAATTTTCAGAGCTTAAAAATGGCTGACATC
ACTCACAACGATGGATACGCTAACAACTTGGAAATGAAATAAGCTTGGGCTGCAGAGTGGAGAGTGTAGT
CCCTCGTCGGCTCTCTGTGTATTTCTTTCAATGCCTGTGTCTCGGTCTATCTTTGTCTCTATCTGTTTTA
AAAGTTTTTTGCAAAGTTTCAATTTCTTTTTTATTTTCTCTTCTTTTTTTGCACATTTATTTTTTTTAAA
GAGCGCTGTTCTTCAATTGGAAAACAGTATAACGATCGAAATAAAAAAAAAACTTGAAATAGTATCGGAA
TTGAGATGGGGGCAATTGAAATTGAAGACGCAACAAAAACATGTTTTTATCGTCTGAAATTATCTAAACT
TTGAATCTAACGTGTCAATGGCTACTTTTACAGTAGACTTTTTAGAGTAATGTTAAAAAGGATAATATAG
GTTTTTCTTCAAACTATTTTGTCACGCCGCATATATTCTTTTCATATTCCATTCGCAAAGTGCATGATGT
AACAAAAATGAAACGTCATAATTTTTTAATCTTTCACACTTTTTTTGCCGGCCGTTAAATCAAAATCAAA
TCAACTTAATCCAACACGTGCGGGCTTGCAATTTTATTACACCGGTGTCCTACAGCGCCATGTTATCTTC
TTTGATTAGAGATCTCTCACGCAACATTTGACATTGAAAATTTTGTCTCCGAATTGTTGTGTACCTACTT
TGTCCCGATGTCCCAAATTTTCACTGATAACAAGAGATATCTCAACTGTTCTTATCACGTTGATACGTAG
AACGTTTTACACTAAACCAAATTGCAGTCCCCTTCTACGAACCGTTTGCTAATTGTTTTGCATAGAACAG
TGATCAATGTGTTGTGCTCNCTAGTCAATGATGTTCGTCTCTCATTTCNCCTACAACTTCCCTGAAAAGG
TTTTGAATATCTGGTGATTGNAGGCAATCACNCCNCAGTTAANGGCCNGNNAAANANNGATAAGCGNGGG
ANAAACCNCNNAAAAATACNCCCANAAAGGGGGANATCGCNAGGTTTGGGGCCCTTCCNATTTTTTCCGG
GGGCTTTTTCCGGGGGAAAACCCTTGANCTTNANNTTTGNTTTCAAAAAACCNCCNNAAAGAACCNATCN
AATCCCGGGCCCCGNACCCCGGGGGNCCNAAAGGNNNNNAATGGGCCCGGNNAAAAAAGGGTAAGGGAAA
AANCTTTCCGGGAGTGCCCNNTCTGNGGAAAAAAGGGGNGNNANGGGCCNAATTTCGCCCGGGGGGGGGN
GGGGCCNCCCGNAANTCCCN
